Addgene plasmid #135271: p663-UBC-miniTurbo-V5-BRSK2_IDG-K
Purpose: Gateway destination clone of BRSK2 (human) tagged with N-terminal miniTurbo-V5 for generating protein-proximity networks using proximity-dependent biotinylation proteomics
Depositing lab: Ben Major. Depositing organization: University of North Carolina at Chapel Hill.
Backbone
  Vector backbone: pDest663
  Backbone manufacturer: PEL
  Backbone size w/o insert (bp): 9019
  Vector type: Mammalian Expression, Lentiviral ; Gateway Destination
  Selectable markers: Puromycin
Growth in bacteria
  Bacterial resistance: Ampicillin, 100 μg/mL
  Growth temperature: 30°C
  Growth strain: NEB Stable
  Copy number: Low Copy
Gene/Insert
  Gene/Insert name: miniTurbo-V5-BRSK2 (alt name: BRSK2)
  Species: H. sapiens (human)
  Entrez Gene: BRSK2 (a.k.a. C11orf7, PEN11B, SAD1, SADA, STK29)
  Promoter: Ubiquitin
  Tag / fusion protein: V5-miniTurbo (N terminal on insert)
  Cloning method: Gateway Cloning
  Sequencing primers: 5′ GCCCGAAGGAATAGAAGAAGAA; 3′ CATAGCGTAAAAGGAGCAACA
Terms and licenses: Academic/Nonprofit Terms; Industry Terms: Not Available to Industry
Depositor comments: These plasmids were generated as part of the Illuminating the Druggable Genome (IDG) program sponsored by the NIH Common Fund. The goal of this program is to identify, gather, and distribute information and resources for proteins that currently are not well-studied yet belong to commonly drug-targeted protein families: protein kinases, non-olfactory G-protein coupled receptors (GPCRs), and ion channels. The IDG program is designed to develop fundamental research tools for understudied proteins, elucidate their function, and disseminate the IDG-related resources and data to the greater scientific community. These lentiviral gateway destination plasmids were generated, as part of the Kinase-Data and Resource Generating Center (DRGC), using the single fragment or multisite gateway cloning technology. They were used for generating proteomics-based protein-interaction and protein-proximity networks that can be accessed through the kinase-DRGC website https://darkkinome.org/. Each plasmid has either an N- or C-terminal fusion protein (Flag/ V5/V5-miniTurbo/V5-TurboID/miniTurbo-V5/TurboID-V5) tagged understudied kinase driven under either a CMV or Ubiquitin (UBC) promoter. All inserts in the pENTR plasmids used to generate the deposited destination plasmids were end-sequenced and insert size validated prior to multi-site gateway cloning. The combined insert size of the single fragment or three fragment destination plasmids were confirmed by restriction digestion (BsrGI, and EcoRV for pDest667; BsrGI, EcoRV, and BstZ17I for pDest663; and BsrGI for pHAGE) and all plasmids were partially sequenced to ensure in-frame ORFs and fusion tags.
How to cite: p663-UBC-miniTurbo-V5-BRSK2_IDG-K was a gift from Ben Major (Addgene plasmid # 135271 ; http://n2t.net/addgene:135271 ; RRID:Addgene_135271)
