[The description below was written by a language model from this plasmid's Addgene catalogue record, the feature table of its GenBank file and pLannotate feature annotations shown in this document.]
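Description:
p663-UBC-miniTurbo-V5-BRSK2_IDG-K is a lentiviral mammalian expression clone built on the pDest663 Gateway destination backbone by multisite Gateway recombination, as shown by the attB4, attB5, attB1 and attB2 scars that separate its modules. The viral portion follows a third-generation design: an RSV promoter drives a truncated HIV-1 5' LTR, followed by the Ψ packaging signal with a gag fragment, the Rev response element for Rev-dependent nuclear export of the genomic RNA, and the cPPT/CTS. A second truncated LTR and an SV40 polyadenylation signal close the transfer cassette. In bacteria the plasmid carries a ColE1/pUC-type origin, an f1 origin and AmpR for ampicillin selection. The catalogue entry lists it as low copy despite the origin annotation.

The payload is human BRSK2, a serine/threonine kinase of the SAD family, fused at its N terminus to miniTurbo followed by a V5 epitope and expressed from the human ubiquitin C promoter. The full-sequence annotation marks the BRSK2 coding region as a fragment and does not call the V5 tag. However, the partial GenBank record, which covers only the attB5–Kozak–miniTurbo–V5 junction, confirms the tag directly downstream of miniTurbo. A WPRE after the fusion enhances transcript expression, and a separate mouse PGK promoter drives puromycin N-acetyltransferase for selection of transduced cells.

miniTurbo is a truncated, engineered E. coli biotin ligase that biotinylates nearby proteins. The construct is therefore used to map the BRSK2 proximity network by proximity-dependent biotinylation proteomics. It was made as part of a resource programme on understudied kinases within the Illuminating the Druggable Genome initiative.
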