Features (pLannotate 1.2.2; 32 found; start..end, strand, type, name):
      1..22      +  protein_bind   CAP binding site: CAP binding activates transcription in the presence of cAMP. E. coli catabolite activator protein
     37..67      +  promoter       lac promoter: promoter for the E. coli lac operon
     71..93      +  protein_bind   lac operator (fragment): The lac repressor binds to the lac operator to inhibit transcription in E. coli. This inhibition can be relieved by adding lactose or isopropyl-β-D-thiogalactopyranoside (IPTG). lac repressor encoded by lacI
    136..154     +  promoter       T3 promoter: promoter for bacteriophage T3 RNA polymerase
    182..408     +  promoter       RSV promoter: Rous sarcoma virus enhancer/promoter
    409..589     +  LTR            5' LTR (truncated): truncated 5' long terminal repeat (LTR) from HIV-1
    636..761     +  misc_feature   HIV-1 Ψ: packaging signal of human immunodeficiency virus type 1
    745..1108    +  CDS            HIV-1 gag (fragment): gag protein from human immunodeficiency virus 1; gag
   1254..1487    +  misc_feature   RRE: The Rev response element (RRE) of HIV-1 allows for Rev-dependent mRNA export from the nucleus to the cytoplasm.
   1864..1964    +  CDS            Rev (fragment): human immunodeficiency virus 1 (HIV-1) Rev protein; rev; enhances nuclear export of unspliced and incompletely spliced viral mRNAs
   1983..2099    +  misc_feature   cPPT/CTS: central polypurine tract and central termination sequence of HIV-1
   2133..2153    +  protein_bind   attB4: mutant version of attB; core recombination site for the Gateway® BP reaction BP Clonase™
   2153..3364    +  promoter       UbC promoter: human ubiquitin C promoter
   3368..3386    -  protein_bind   attB5 (fragment): mutant version of attB; core recombination site for the Gateway® BP reaction BP Clonase™
   3401..4171    +  CDS            miniTurbo: N-terminally truncated mutant of the E. coli biotin ligase BioID engineered for improved catalytic efficiency (Branon et al., 2018)
   4220..4241    +  protein_bind   attB1 (fragment): mutant version of attB; recombination site for the Gateway® BP reaction BP Clonase™
   4262..6250    +  CDS            BRSK2 (fragment): BRSK2_HUMAN - Also known as C11orf7, PEN11B, SADA, STK29. Experimental evidence at protein level: Swiss-Prot protein existence level 1. Serine/threonine-protein kinase that plays a key role in polarization of neurons and axonogenesis, cell cycle progress and insulin secretion. Phosphorylates CDK16, CDC25C, MAPT/TAU, PAK1 and WEE1. Following phosphorylation and activation by STK11/LKB1, acts as a key regulator of polarization of cortical neurons, probably by mediating phosphorylation of microtubule-associated proteins such as MAPT/TAU at 'Thr-529' and 'Ser-579'. Also regulates neuron polarizati
   6280..6300    -  protein_bind   attB2 (fragment): mutant version of attB; recombination site for the Gateway® BP reaction BP Clonase™
   6333..6921    +  misc_feature   WPRE: woodchuck hepatitis virus posttranscriptional regulatory element
   6935..7434    +  promoter       PGK promoter: mouse phosphoglycerate kinase 1 promoter
   7455..8054    +  CDS            PuroR: puromycin N-acetyltransferase; pac from Streptomyces alboniger; confers resistance to puromycin
   8122..8259    +  CDS            nef (fragment): NEF_HV1LA - Experimental evidence at protein level: Swiss-Prot protein existence level 1. Extracellular Nef protein targets CD4(+) T-lymphocytes for apoptosis by interacting with CXCR4 surface receptors. From Human immunodeficiency virus type 1 group M subtype B (isolate Lai) (HIV-1).
   8245..8425    +  LTR            5' LTR (truncated): truncated 5' long terminal repeat (LTR) from HIV-1
   8497..8618    +  polyA_signal   SV40 poly(A) signal: SV40 polyadenylation signal
   8658..8793    +  rep_origin     SV40 ori: SV40 origin of replication
   8814..8832    -  promoter       T7 promoter: promoter for bacteriophage T7 RNA polymerase
   8840..8995    +  CDS            lacZα (fragment): LacZα fragment of β-galactosidase; lacZ fragment
   9000..9428    +  rep_origin     f1 ori (sequence partly withheld): f1 bacteriophage origin of replication; arrow indicates direction of (+) strand synthesis
   9481..9585    +  promoter       AmpR promoter: bla
   9586..10446   +  CDS            AmpR: β-lactamase; bla; confers resistance to ampicillin, carbenicillin, and related antibiotics
  10617..11205   +  rep_origin     ori: high-copy-number ColE1/pMB1/pBR322/pUC origin of replication
  11388..11480   +  CDS            lacI (fragment): lac repressor; lacI; The lac repressor binds to the lac operator to inhibit transcription in E. coli. This inhibition can be relieved by adding lactose or isopropyl-β-D-thiogalactopyranoside (IPTG).
>Addgene plasmid #135271 | p663-UBC-miniTurbo-V5-BRSK2_IDG-K | addgene full sequence | sequence record 269110 | Addgene NGS Result
TAATGTGAGTTAGCTCACTCATTAGGCACCCCAGGCTTTACACTTTATGCTTCCGGCTCGTATGTTGTGT
GGAATTGTGAGCGGATAACAATTTCACACAGGAAACAGCTATGACCATGATTACGCCAAGCGCGCAATTA
ACCCTCACTAAAGGGAACAAAAGCTGGAGCTGCAAGCTTAATGTAGTCTTATGCAATACTCTTGTAGTCT
TGCAACATGGTAACGATGAGTTAGCAACATGCCTTACAAGGAGAGAAAAAGCACCGTGCATGCCGATTGG
TGGAAGTAAGGTGGTACGATCGTGCCTTATTAGGAAGGCAACAGACGGGTCTGACATGGATTGGACGAAC
CACTGAATTGCCGCATTGCAGAGATATTGTATTTAAGTGCCTAGCTCGATACATAAACGGGTCTCTCTGG
TTAGACCAGATCTGAGCCTGGGAGCTCTCTGGCTAACTAGGGAACCCACTGCTTAAGCCTCAATAAAGCT
TGCCTTGAGTGCTTCAAGTAGTGTGTGCCCGTCTGTTGTGTGACTCTGGTAACTAGAGATCCCTCAGACC
CTTTTAGTCAGTGTGGAAAATCTCTAGCAGTGGCGCCCGAACAGGGACTTGAAAGCGAAAGGGAAACCAG
AGGAGCTCTCTCGACGCAGGACTCGGCTTGCTGAAGCGCGCACGGCAAGAGGCGAGGGGCGGCGACTGGT
GAGTACGCCAAAAATTTTGACTAGCGGAGGCTAGAAGGAGAGAGATGGGTGCGAGAGCGTCAGTATTAAG
CGGGGGAGAATTAGATCGCGATGGGAAAAAATTCGGTTAAGGCCAGGGGGAAAGAAAAAATATAAATTAA
AACATATAGTATGGGCAAGCAGGGAGCTAGAACGATTCGCAGTTAATCCTGGCCTGTTAGAAACATCAGA
AGGCTGTAGACAAATACTGGGACAGCTACAACCATCCCTTCAGACAGGATCAGAAGAACTTAGATCATTA
TATAATACAGTAGCAACCCTCTATTGTGTGCATCAAAGGATAGAGATAAAAGACACCAAGGAAGCTTTAG
ACAAGATAGAGGAAGAGCAAAACAAAAGTAAGACCACCGCACAGCAAGCGGCCGCTGATCTTCAGACCTG
GAGGAGGAGATATGAGGGACAATTGGAGAAGTGAATTATATAAATATAAAGTAGTAAAAATTGAACCATT
AGGAGTAGCACCCACCAAGGCAAAGAGAAGAGTGGTGCAGAGAGAAAAAAGAGCAGTGGGAATAGGAGCT
TTGTTCCTTGGGTTCTTGGGAGCAGCAGGAAGCACTATGGGCGCAGCGTCAATGACGCTGACGGTACAGG
CCAGACAATTATTGTCTGGTATAGTGCAGCAGCAGAACAATTTGCTGAGGGCTATTGAGGCGCAACAGCA
TCTGTTGCAACTCACAGTCTGGGGCATCAAGCAGCTCCAGGCAAGAATCCTGGCTGTGGAAAGATACCTA
AAGGATCAACAGCTCCTGGGGATTTGGGGTTGCTCTGGAAAACTCATTTGCACCACTGCTGTGCCTTGGA
ATGCTAGTTGGAGTAATAAATCTCTGGAACAGATTTGGAATCACACGACCTGGATGGAGTGGGACAGAGA
AATTAACAATTACACAAGCTTAATACACTCCTTAATTGAAGAATCGCAAAACCAGCAAGAAAAGAATGAA
CAAGAATTATTGGAATTAGATAAATGGGCAAGTTTGTGGAATTGGTTTAACATAACAAATTGGCTGTGGT
ATATAAAATTATTCATAATGATAGTAGGAGGCTTGGTAGGTTTAAGAATAGTTTTTGCTGTACTTTCTAT
AGTGAATAGAGTTAGGCAGGGATATTCACCATTATCGTTTCAGACCCACCTCCCAACCCCGAGGGGACCC
GACAGGCCCGAAGGAATAGAAGAAGAAGGTGGAGAGAGAGACAGAGACAGATCCATTCGATTAGTGAACG
GATCTCGACGGTATCGGTTAACTTTTAAAAGAAAAGGGGGGATTGGGGGGTACAGTGCAGGGGAAAGAAT
AGTAGACATAATAGCAACAGACATACAAACTAAAGAATTACAAAAACAAATTACAAAATTCAAAATTTTA
TCGTCCAGTGTGGTGGAATTCTGCAGATATCACAACTTTGTATAGAAAAGTTGGCCTCCGCGCCGGGTTT
TGGCGCCTCCCGCGGGCGCCCCCCTCCTCACGGCGAGCGCTGCCACGTCAGACGAAGGGCGCAGCGAGCG
TCCTGATCCTTCCGCCCGGACGCTCAGGACAGCGGCCCGCTGCTCATAAGACTCGGCCTTAGAACCCCAG
TATCAGCAGAAGGACATTTTAGGACGGGACTTGGGTGACTCTAGGGCACTGGTTTTCTTTCCAGAGAGCG
GAACAGGCGAGGAAAAGTAGTCCCTTCTCGGCGATTCTGCGGAGGGATCTCCGTGGGGCGGTGAACGCCG
ATGATTATATAAGGACGCGCCGGGTGTGGCACAGCTAGTTCCGTCGCAGCCGGGATTTGGGTCGCGGTTC
TTGTTTGTGGATCGCTGTGATCGTCACTTGGTGAGTAGCGGGCTGCTGGGCTGGCCGGGGCTTTCGTGGC
CGCCGGGCCGCTCGGTGGGACGGAAGCGTGTGGAGAGACCGCCAAGGGCTGTAGTCTGGGTCCGCGAGCA
AGGTTGCCCTGAACTGGGGGTTGGGGGGAGCGCAGCAAAATGGCGGCTGTTCCCGAGTCTTGAATGGAAG
ACGCTTGTGAGGCGGGCTGTGAGGTCGTTGAAACAAGGTGGGGGGCATGGTGGGCGGCAAGAACCCAAGG
TCTTGAGGCCTTCGCTAATGCGGGAAAGCTCTTATTCGGGTGAGATGGGCTGGGGCACCATCTGGGGACC
CTGACGTGAAGTTTGTCACTGACTGGAGAACTCGGTTTGTCGTCTGTTGCGGGGGCGGCAGTTATGGCGG
TGCCGTTGGGCAGTGCACCCGTACCTTTGGGAGCGCGCGCCCTCGTCGTGTCGTGACGTCACCCGTTCTG
TTGGCTTATAATGCAGGGTGGGGCCACCTGCCGGTAGGTGTGCGGTAGGCTTTTCTCCGTCGCAGGACGC
AGGGTTCGGGCCTAGGGTAGGCTCTCCTGAATCGACAGGCGCCGGACCTCTGGTGAGGGGAGGGATAAGT
GAGGCGTCAGTTTCTTTGGTCGGTTTTATGTACCTATCTTCTTAAGTAGCTGAAGCTCCGGTTTTGAACT
ATGCGCTCGGGGTTGGCGAGTGTGTTTTGTGAAGTTTTTTAGGCACCTTTTGAAATGTAATCATTTGGGT
CAATATGTAATTTTCAGTGTTAGACTAGTAAATTGTCCGCTAAATTCTGGCCGTTTTTGGCTTTTTTGTT
AGACGGCCAACTTTTGTATACAAAGTGGGCCACCATGGGAATCCCGCTGCTGAACGCTAAACAGATTCTG
GGACAGCTGGACGGCGGGAGCGTGGCAGTCCTGCCTGTGGTCGACTCCACCAATCAGTACCTGCTGGATC
GAATCGGCGAGCTGAAGAGTGGGGATGCTTGCATTGCAGAATATCAGCAGGCAGGGAGAGGAAGCAGAGG
GAGGAAATGGTTCTCTCCTTTTGGAGCTAACCTGTACCTGAGTATGTTTTGGCGCCTGAAGCGGGGACCA
GCAGCAATCGGCCTGGGCCCGGTCATCGGAATTGTCATGGCAGAAGCGCTGCGAAAGCTGGGAGCAGACA
AGGTGCGAGTCAAATGGCCCAATGACCTGTATCTGCAGGATAGAAAGCTGGCAGGCATCCTGGTGGAGCT
GGCCGGAATAACAGGCGATGCTGCACAGATCGTCATTGGCGCCGGGATTAACGTGGCTATGAGGCGCGTG
GAGGAAAGCGTGGTCAATCAGGGCTGGATCACACTGCAGGAAGCAGGGATTAACCTGGACAGGAATACTC
TGGCCGCTATGCTGATCCGAGAGCTGCGGGCAGCCCTGGAACTGTTCGAGCAGGAAGGCCTGGCTCCATA
TCTGTCACGGTGGGAGAAGCTGGATAACTTCATCAATAGACCCGTGAAGCTGATCATTGGGGACAAAGAG
ATTTTCGGGATTAGCCGGGGGATTGATAAACAGGGAGCCCTGCTGCTGGAACAGGACGGAGTTATCAAAC
CCTGGATGGGCGGAGAAATCAGTCTGCGGTCTGCCGAAAAGGCTAGCGGCAAGCCCATCCCCAACCCCCT
GCTGGGCCTGGACAGCACCACAACTTTGTACAAAAAAGCAGAAGGGCCGTCAAGGCCCACCATGACATCG
ACGGGGAAGGACGGCGGCGCGCAGCACGCGCAGTATGTTGGGCCCTACCGGCTGGAGAAGACGCTGGGCA
AGGGGCAGACAGGTCTGGTGAAGCTGGGGGTTCACTGCGTCACCTGCCAGAAGGTGGCCATCAAGATCGT
CAACCGTGAGAAGCTCAGCGAGTCGGTGCTGATGAAGGTGGAGCGGGAGATCGCGATCCTGAAGCTCATT
GAGCACCCCCACGTCCTAAAGCTGCACGACGTTTATGAAAACAAAAAATATTTGTACCTGGTGCTAGAAC
ACGTGTCAGGTGGTGAGCTCTTCGACTACCTGGTGAAGAAGGGGAGGCTGACGCCTAAGGAGGCTCGGAA
GTTCTTCCGGCAGATCATCTCTGCGCTGGACTTCTGCCACAGCCACTCCATATGCCACAGGGATCTGAAA
CCTGAAAACCTCCTGCTGGACGAGAAGAACAACATCCGCATCGCAGACTTTGGCATGGCGTCCCTGCAGG
TTGGCGACAGCCTGTTGGAGACCAGCTGTGGGTCCCCCCACTACGCCTGCCCCGAGGTGATCCGGGGGGA
GAAGTATGACGGCCGGAAGGCGGACGTGTGGAGCTGCGGCGTCATCCTGTTCGCCTTGCTGGTGGGGGCT
CTGCCCTTCGACGATGACAACTTGCGACAGCTGCTGGAGAAGGTGAAGCGGGGCGTGTTCCACATGCCGC
ACTTTATCCCGCCCGACTGCCAGAGTCTGCTACGGGGCATGATCGAGGTGGACGCCGCACGCCGCCTCAC
GCTAGAGCACATTCAGAAACACATATGGTATATAGGGGGCAAGAATGAGCCCGAACCAGAGCAGCCCATT
CCTCGCAAGGTGCAGATCCGCTCGCTGCCCAGCCTGGAGGACATCGACCCCGACGTGCTGGACAGCATGC
ACTCACTGGGCTGCTTCCGAGACCGCAACAAGCTGCTGCAGGACCTGCTGTCCGAGGAGGAGAACCAGGA
GAAGATGATTTACTTCCTCCTCCTGGACCGGAAAGAAAGGTACCCGAGCCAGGAGGATGAGGACCTGCCC
CCCCGGAACGAGATAGACCCTCCCCGGAAGCGTGTGGACTCCCCGATGCTGAACCGGCACGGCAAGCGGC
GGCCAGAACGCAAATCCATGGAGGTGCTCAGCGTGACGGACGGCGGCTCCCCGGTGCCTGCGCGGCGGGC
CATTGAGATGGCCCAGCACGGCCAGAGGTCTCGGTCCATCAGCGGTGCCTCCTCAGGCCTTTCCACCAGC
CCACTCAGCAGCCCCCGGGTGACCCCTCACCCCTCACCAAGGGGCAGTCCCCTCCCCACCCCCAAGGGGA
CACCTGTCCACACGCCAAAGGAGAGCCCGGCTGGCACGCCCAACCCCACGCCCCCGTCCAGCCCCAGCGT
CGGAGGGGTGCCCTGGAGGGCGCGGCTCAACTCCATCAAGAACAGCTTTCTGGGCTCACCCCGCTTCCAC
CGCCGGAAACTGCAAGTTCCGACGCCGGAGGAGATGTCCAACCTGACACCAGAGTCGTCCCCAGAGCTGG
CGAAGAAGTCCTGGTTTGGGAACTTCATCAGCCTGGAGAAGGAGGAGCAGATCTTCGTGGTCATCAAAGA
CAAACCTCTGAGCTCCATCAAGGCTGACATCGTGCACGCCTTCCTGTCGATTCCCAGTCTCAGCCACAGC
GTCATCTCCCAAACGAGCTTCCGGGCCGAGTACAAGGCCACGGGGGGGCCAGCCGTGTTCCAGAAGCCGG
TCAAGTTCCAGGTTGATATCACCTACACGGAGGGTGGGGAGGCGCAGAAGGAGAACGGCATCTACTCCGT
CACCTTCACCCTGCTCTCAGGCCCCAGCCGTCGCTTCAAGAGGGTGGTGGAGACCATCCAGGCCCAGCTG
CTGAGCACACACGACCCGCCTGCGGCCCAGCACTTGTCAGACACCACTAACTGTATGGAAATGATGACGG
GGCGGCTTTCCAAATGTGGAATTATCCCGAAAAGTTGAGGCCTCATGGGCCCAGCTTTCTTGTACAAAGT
TGTGATATCCAGCACAGTGGCGGCCGCTCGACAATCAACCTCTGGATTACAAAATTTGTGAAAGATTGAC
TGGTATTCTTAACTATGTTGCTCCTTTTACGCTATGTGGATACGCTGCTTTAATGCCTTTGTATCATGCT
ATTGCTTCCCGTATGGCTTTCATTTTCTCCTCCTTGTATAAATCCTGGTTGCTGTCTCTTTATGAGGAGT
TGTGGCCCGTTGTCAGGCAACGTGGCGTGGTGTGCACTGTGTTTGCTGACGCAACCCCCACTGGTTGGGG
CATTGCCACCACCTGTCAGCTCCTTTCCGGGACTTTCGCTTTCCCCCTCCCTATTGCCACGGCGGAACTC
ATCGCCGCCTGCCTTGCCCGCTGCTGGACAGGGGCTCGGCTGTTGGGCACTGACAATTCCGTGGTGTTGT
CGGGGAAGCTGACGTCCTTTCCATGGCTGCTCGCCTGTGTTGCCACCTGGATTCTGCGCGGGACGTCCTT
CTGCTACGTCCCTTCGGCCCTCAATCCAGCGGACCTTCCTTCCCGCGGCCTGCTGCCGGCTCTGCGGCCT
CTTCCGCGTCTTCGCCTTCGCCCTCAGACGAGTCGGATCTCCCTTTGGGCCGCCTCCCCGCCTGGAATTC
TACCGGGTAGGGGAGGCGCTTTTCCCAAGGCAGTCTGGAGCATGCGCTTTAGCAGCCCCGCTGGGCACTT
GGCGCTACACAAGTGGCCTCTGGCCTCGCACACATTCCACATCCACCGGTAGGCGCCAACCGGCTCCGTT
CTTTGGTGGCCCCTTCGCGCCACCTTCTACTCCTCCCCTAGTCAGGAAGTTCCCCCCCGCCCCGCAGCTC
GCGTCGTGCAGGACGTGACAAATGGAAGTAGCACGTCTCACTAGTCTCGTGCAGATGGACAGCACCGCTG
AGCAATGGAAGCGGGTAGGCCTTTGGGGCAGCGGCCAATAGCAGCTTTGCTCCTTCGCTTTCTGGGCTCA
GAGGCTGGGAAGGGGTGGGTCCGGGGGCGGGCTCAGGGGCGGGCTCAGGGGCGGGGCGGGCGCCCGAAGG
TCCTCCGGAGGCCCGGCATTCTGCACGCTTCAAAAGCGCACGTCTGCCGCGCTGTTCTCCTCTTCCTCAT
CTCCGGGCCTTTCGACCTGCAGCCCAAGCTTACCATGACCGAGTACAAGCCCACGGTGCGCCTCGCCACC
CGCGACGACGTCCCCAGGGCCGTACGCACCCTCGCCGCCGCGTTCGCCGACTACCCCGCCACGCGCCACA
CCGTCGATCCGGACCGCCACATCGAGCGGGTCACCGAGCTGCAAGAACTCTTCCTCACGCGCGTCGGGCT
CGACATCGGCAAGGTGTGGGTCGCGGACGACGGCGCCGCGGTGGCGGTCTGGACCACGCCGGAGAGCGTC
GAAGCGGGGGCGGTGTTCGCCGAGATCGGCCCGCGCATGGCCGAGTTGAGCGGTTCCCGGCTGGCCGCGC
AGCAACAGATGGAAGGCCTCCTGGCGCCGCACCGGCCCAAGGAGCCCGCGTGGTTCCTGGCCACCGTCGG
CGTCTCGCCCGACCACCAGGGCAAGGGTCTGGGCAGCGCCGTCGTGCTCCCCGGAGTGGAGGCGGCCGAG
CGCGCCGGGGTGCCCGCCTTCCTGGAGACCTCCGCGCCCCGCAACCTCCCCTTCTACGAGCGGCTCGGCT
TCACCGTCACCGCCGACGTCGAGGTGCCCGAAGGACCGCGCACCTGGTGCATGACCCGCAAGCCCGGTGC
CTGACGCCCGCCCCACGACCCGCAGCGCCCGACCGAAAGGAGCGCACGACCCCATGCATCTCGAGGGCCC
GGTACCTTTAAGACCAATGACTTACAAGGCAGCTGTAGATCTTAGCCACTTTTTAAAAGAAAAGGGGGGA
CTGGAAGGGCTAGCTCACTCCCAACGAAGACAAGATCTGCTTTTTGCTTGTACTGGGTCTCTCTGGTTAG
ACCAGATCTGAGCCTGGGAGCTCTCTGGCTAACTAGGGAACCCACTGCTTAAGCCTCAATAAAGCTTGCC
TTGAGTGCTTCAAGTAGTGTGTGCCCGTCTGTTGTGTGACTCTGGTAACTAGAGATCCCTCAGACCCTTT
TAGTCAGTGTGGAAAATCTCTAGCAGTAGTAGTTCATGTCATCTTATTATTCAGTATTTATAACTTGCAA
AGAAATGAATATCAGAGAGTGAGAGGAACTTGTTTATTGCAGCTTATAATGGTTACAAATAAAGCAATAG
CATCACAAATTTCACAAATAAAGCATTTTTTTCACTGCATTCTAGTTGTGGTTTGTCCAAACTCATCAAT
GTATCTTATCATGTCTGGCTCTAGCTATCCCGCCCCTAACTCCGCCCATCCCGCCCCTAACTCCGCCCAG
TTCCGCCCATTCTCCGCCCCATGGCTGACTAATTTTTTTTATTTATGCAGAGGCCGAGGCCGCCTCGGCC
TCTGAGCTATTCCAGAAGTAGTGAGGAGGCTTTTTTGGAGGCCTAGGGACGTACCCAATTCGCCCTATAG
TGAGTCGTATTACGCGCGCTCACTGGCCGTCGTTTTACAACGTCGTGACTGGGAAAACCCTGGCGTTACC
CAACTTAATCGCCTTGCAGCACATCCCCCTTTCGCCAGCTGGCGTAATAGCGAAGAGGCCCGCACCGATC
GCCCTTCCCAACAGTTGCGCAGCCTGAATGGCGAATGGG
[124 nt withheld, positions 9000-9123]
C
[91 nt withheld, positions 9125-9215]
A
[49 nt withheld, positions 9217-9265]
CCTTTGACGTTGGAGTCCACGTTCTTT
[37 nt withheld, positions 9293-9329]
ACCCTATCTCGGTCTATTCTTTTGATTTATAAGGGATTTTGCCGATTTCGGCCTATTGGTTAAAAAATGA
GCTGATTTAACAAAAATTTAACGCGAATTTTAACAAAATATTAACGCTTACAATTTAGGTGGCACTTTTC
GGGGAAATGTGCGCGGAACCCCTATTTGTTTATTTTTCTAAATACATTCAAATATGTATCCGCTCATGAG
ACAATAACCCTGATAAATGCTTCAATAATATTGAAAAAGGAAGAGTATGAGTATTCAACATTTCCGTGTC
GCCCTTATTCCCTTTTTTGCGGCATTTTGCCTTCCTGTTTTTGCTCACCCAGAAACGCTGGTGAAAGTAA
AAGATGCTGAAGATCAGTTGGGTGCACGAGTGGGTTACATCGAACTGGATCTCAACAGCGGTAAGATCCT
TGAGAGTTTTCGCCCCGAAGAACGTTTTCCAATGATGAGCACTTTTAAAGTTCTGCTATGTGGCGCGGTA
TTATCCCGTATTGACGCCGGGCAAGAGCAACTCGGTCGCCGCATACACTATTCTCAGAATGACTTGGTTG
AGTACTCACCAGTCACAGAAAAGCATCTTACGGATGGCATGACAGTAAGAGAATTATGCAGTGCTGCCAT
AACCATGAGTGATAACACTGCGGCCAACTTACTTCTGACAACGATCGGAGGACCGAAGGAGCTAACCGCT
TTTTTGCACAACATGGGGGATCATGTAACTCGCCTTGATCGTTGGGAACCGGAGCTGAATGAAGCCATAC
CAAACGACGAGCGTGACACCACGATGCCTGTAGCAATGGCAACAACGTTGCGCAAACTATTAACTGGCGA
ACTACTTACTCTAGCTTCCCGGCAACAATTAATAGACTGGATGGAGGCGGATAAAGTTGCAGGACCACTT
CTGCGCTCGGCCCTTCCGGCTGGCTGGTTTATTGCTGATAAATCTGGAGCCGGTGAGCGTGGGTCTCGCG
GTATCATTGCAGCACTGGGGCCAGATGGTAAGCCCTCCCGTATCGTAGTTATCTACACGACGGGGAGTCA
GGCAACTATGGATGAACGAAATAGACAGATCGCTGAGATAGGTGCCTCACTGATTAAGCATTGGTAACTG
TCAGACCAAGTTTACTCATATATACTTTAGATTGATTTAAAACTTCATTTTTAATTTAAAAGGATCTAGG
TGAAGATCCTTTTTGATAATCTCATGACCAAAATCCCTTAACGTGAGTTTTCGTTCCACTGAGCGTCAGA
CCCCGTAGAAAAGATCAAAGGATCTTCTTGAGATCCTTTTTTTCTGCGCGTAATCTGCTGCTTGCAAACA
AAAAAACCACCGCTACCAGCGGTGGTTTGTTTGCCGGATCAAGAGCTACCAACTCTTTTTCCGAAGGTAA
CTGGCTTCAGCAGAGCGCAGATACCAAATACTGTTCTTCTAGTGTAGCCGTAGTTAGGCCACCACTTCAA
GAACTCTGTAGCACCGCCTACATACCTCGCTCTGCTAATCCTGTTACCAGTGGCTGCTGCCAGTGGCGAT
AAGTCGTGTCTTACCGGGTTGGACTCAAGACGATAGTTACCGGATAAGGCGCAGCGGTCGGGCTGAACGG
GGGGTTCGTGCACACAGCCCAGCTTGGAGCGAACGACCTACACCGAACTGAGATACCTACAGCGTGAGCT
ATGAGAAAGCGCCACGCTTCCCGAAGGGAGAAAGGCGGACAGGTATCCGGTAAGCGGCAGGGTCGGAACA
GGAGAGCGCACGAGGGAGCTTCCAGGGGGAAACGCCTGGTATCTTTATAGTCCTGTCGGGTTTCGCCACC
TCTGACTTGAGCGTCGATTTTTGTGATGCTCGTCAGGGGGGCGGAGCCTATGGAAAAACGCCAGCAACGC
GGCCTTTTTACGGTTCCTGGCCTTTTGCTGGCCTTTTGCTCACATGTTCTTTCCTGCGTTATCCCCTGAT
TCTGTGGATAACCGTATTACCGCCTTTGAGTGAGCTGATACCGCTCGCCGCAGCCGAACGACCGAGCGCA
GCGAGTCAGTGAGCGAGGAAGCGGAAGAGCGCCCAATACGCAAACCGCCTCTCCCCGCGCGTTGGCCGAT
TCATTAATGCAGCTGGCACGACAGGTTTCCCGACTGGAAAGCGGGCAGTGAGCGCAACGCAAT
