LOCUS       Exported 1216 bp ds-DNA linear SYN 21-MAY-2021
DEFINITION  Gateway destination clone of BRSK2 (human) tagged with N-terminal
            miniTurbo-V5 for generating protein-proximity networks using
            proximity-dependent biotinylation proteomics .
ACCESSION   .
VERSION     .
KEYWORDS    p663-UBC-miniTurbo-V5-BRSK2_IDG-K
SOURCE      synthetic DNA construct
  ORGANISM  synthetic DNA construct
REFERENCE   1 (bases 1 to 1216)
  TITLE     Major lab plasmids for proteomics-based protein-interaction and
            protein-proximity network generation
REFERENCE   2 (bases 1 to 1216)
  AUTHORS   .
  TITLE     Direct Submission
  JOURNAL   Exported May 21, 2021 from SnapGene Server 1.1.58
            http://www.snapgene.com
FEATURES             Location/Qualifiers
     source          1..1216
                     /organism="synthetic DNA construct"
                     /mol_type="other DNA"
     protein_bind    complement(139..159)
                     /gene="mutant version of attB"
                     /label=attB5
                     /bound_moiety="BP Clonase(TM)"
                     /note="core recombination site for the Gateway(R) BP
                     reaction"
     regulatory      160..169
                     /regulatory_class="other"
                     /note="vertebrate consensus sequence for strong initiation
                     of translation (Kozak, 1987)"
     CDS             172..942
                     /codon_start=1
                     /product="N-terminally truncated mutant of the E. coli
                     biotin ligase BioID engineered for improved catalytic
                     efficiency (Branon et al., 2018)"
                     /label=miniTurbo
                     /translation="IPLLNAKQILGQLDGGSVAVLPVVDSTNQYLLDRIGELKSGDACI
                     AEYQQAGRGSRGRKWFSPFGANLYLSMFWRLKRGPAAIGLGPVIGIVMAEALRKLGADK
                     VRVKWPNDLYLQDRKLAGILVELAGITGDAAQIVIGAGINVAMRRVEESVVNQGWITLQ
                     EAGINLDRNTLAAMLIRELRAALELFEQEGLAPYLSRWEKLDNFINRPVKLIIGDKEIF
                     GISRGIDKHGALLLEQDGVIKPWMGGEISLRSAEK"
     CDS             949..990
                     /codon_start=1
                     /product="epitope tag from simian virus 5"
                     /label=V5 tag
                     /translation="GKPIPNPLLGLDST"
ORIGIN
        1 actggctgcg agtgtgtttt gtgagttttt taggcacctt ttgaaatgta atcatttggg
       61 tcaatatgta attttcagtg ttagactagt aaattgtccg ctaaattctg gccgtttttg
      121 gcttttttgt tagacggcca acttttgtat acaaagtggg ccaccatggg aatcccgctg
      181 ctgaacgcta aacagattct gggacagctg gacggcggga gcgtggcagt cctgcctgtg
      241 gtcgactcca ccaatcagta cctgctggat cgaatcggcg agctgaagag tggggatgct
      301 tgcattgcag aatatcagca ggcagggaga ggaagcagag ggaggaaatg gttctctcct
      361 tttggagcta acctgtacct gagtatgttt tggcgcctga agcggggacc agcagcaatc
      421 ggcctgggcc cggtcatcgg aattgtcatg gcagaagcgc tgcgaaagct gggagcagac
      481 aaggtgcgag tcaaatggcc caatgacctg tatctgcagg atagaaagct ggcaggcatc
      541 ctggtggagc tggccggaat aacaggcgat gctgcacaga tcgtcattgg cgccgggatt
      601 aacgtggcta tgaggcgcgt ggaggaaagc gtggtcaatc agggctggat cacactgcag
      661 gaagcaggga ttaacctgga caggaatact ctggccgcta tgctgatccg agagctgcgg
      721 gcagccctgg aactgttcga gcaggaaggc ctggctccat atctgtcacg gtgggagaag
      781 ctggataact tcatcaatag acccgtgaag ctgatcattg gggacaaaga gattttcggg
      841 attagccggg ggattgataa acacggagcc ctgctgctgg aacaggacgg agttatcaaa
      901 ccctggatgg gcggagaaat cagtctgcgg tctgccgaaa aggctagcgg caagcccatc
      961 cccaaccccc tgctgggcct ggacagcaca caactttgta caaaaagcag atggcccgtc
     1021 aaggcccacc atgacatcga cgggaagacg gcgcgcgcag cacgcgcagt atgttgggcc
     1081 ctacgcctga gaagacgctg ggcagggcag acagtctgtg agctggggtc actgcgtcac
     1141 ttgcaaagtg ncatcagatc gtcaacgtgg aaaagcttca ccgagtcggt gcctgattga
     1201 aggtgggagc gggnat
//
