>Addgene plasmid #135271 | p663-UBC-miniTurbo-V5-BRSK2_IDG-K | depositor partial sequence | sequence record 260365 | DK41: AATAGACCCGTGAAGCTGATC
NGGNGGCGAGATTTTCGGGATTAGCCGGGGGATTGATAAACAGGGAGCCCTGCTGCTGGAACAGGACGGA
GTTATCAAACCCTGGATGGGCGGAGAAATCAGTCTGCGGTCTGCCGAAAAGGCTAGCGGCAAGCCCATCC
CCAACCCCCTGCTGGGCCTGGACAGCACCACAACTTTGTACAAAAAAGCAGAAGGGCCGTCAAGGCCCAC
CATGACATCGACGGGGAAGGACGGCGGCGCGCAGCACGCGCAGTATGTTGGGCCCTACCGGCTGGAGAAG
ACGCTGGGCAAGGGGCAGACAGGTCTGGTGAAGCTGGGGGTTCACTGCGTCACCTGCCAGAAGGTGGCCA
TCAAGATCGTCAACCGTGAGAAGCTCAGCGAGTCGGTGCTGATGAAGGTGGAGCGGGAGATCGCGATCCT
GAAGCTCATTGAGCACCCCCACGTCCTAAAGCTGCACGACGTTTATGAAAACAAAAAATATTTGTACCTG
GTGCTAGAACACGTGTCAGGTGGTGAGCTCTTCGACTACCTGGTGAAGAAGGGGAGGCTGACGCCTAAGG
AGGCTCGGAAGTTCTTCCGGCAGATCATCTCTGCGCTGGACTTCTGCCACAGCCACTCCATATGCCACAG
GGATCTGAAACCTGAAAACCTCCTGCTGGACGAGAAGAACAACATCCGCATCGCAGACTTTGGCATGGCG
TCCCTGCAGGTTGGCGACAGCCTGTTGGAGACCAGCTGTGGGTCCCCCCACTACGCCTGCCCCGAGGTGA
TCCGGGGGGAGAAGTATGACGGCCGGAAGGCGGACGTGTGGAGCTGCGGCGTCATCCTGTTCGCCTTGCT
GGTGGGGGCTCTGCCCTTCGACGATGACAACTTGCGACAGCTGCTGGAGAAGGTGAAGCGGGGCGTGTTC
CACATGCCGCACTTTATCCCGCCCGACTGCCAGAGTCTGCTACGGGGCATGATCGAGGTGGACGCCGCAC
GCCGCCTCACGCTAGAGCACATTCGAAAACACATATGGTATTATAGGGGGCAGGATGAGCCCGAATCAGA
GCAGCCCATTCCTCGCAAGGTGAGATCGCTCGCTGCCCAGCTGGAGGACATCGACCGACGTGCTTGACGG
CATGCATCCACTGGGCTGCTTTCGAGACCNNCAGGCTGCTGCAGAACTTGCTGTCCGAGGGAGGAAACCA
GGAAGAAAGANTTACTTCCATCACTCTGGAACACGAAT
